Addgene plasmid #105321: pGP-AAV-syn-jGCaMP7c variant 1513-WPRE
Purpose: AAV-mediated expression of ultrasensitive protein calcium sensor under the Syn promoter
Depositing lab: Douglas Kim & GENIE Project. Depositing organization: HHMI, Janelia Research Campus. Publication: High-performance calcium sensors for imaging activity in neuronal populations and microcompartments. Dana H, Sun Y, Mohar B, Hulse BK, Kerlin AM, Hasseman JP, Tsegaye G, Tsang A, Wong A, Patel R, Macklin JJ, Chen Y, Konnerth A, Jayaraman V, Looger LL, Schreiter ER, Svoboda K, Kim DS. Nat Methods. 2019 Jul;16(7):649-657. doi: 10.1038/s41592-019-0435-6. Epub 2019 Jun 17. PubMed 31209382.
Backbone
  Vector backbone: AAV-Syn
  Backbone size w/o insert (bp): 4579
  Total vector size (bp): 5932
  Vector type: Mammalian Expression, AAV
Growth in bacteria
  Bacterial resistance: Ampicillin, 100 μg/mL
  Growth temperature: 30°C
  Growth strain: NEB Stable
  Copy number: Low Copy
Gene/Insert
  Gene/Insert name: jGCaMP7c variant 1513 (alt names: GCaMP3-L59Q E60P T302L R303P M378G K379S D380Y T381R R392G T412N; GCaMP3 variant 1513; Janelia GCaMP7)
  Species: R. norvegicus (rat), G. gallus (chicken); A. victoria (jellyfish)
  Insert size (bp): 1353
  Promoter: Synapsin
  Tag / fusion protein: T7 epitope, Xpress tag, 6xHis
  Cloning method: Restriction Enzyme; 5′ cloning site BamHI (not destroyed); 3′ cloning site HindIII (not destroyed)
  Sequencing primers: 5′ ACCACGCGAGGCGCGAGATAG
Terms and licenses: Academic/Nonprofit Terms; Industry Terms: Not Available to Industry
How to cite: pGP-AAV-syn-jGCaMP7c variant 1513-WPRE was a gift from Douglas Kim & GENIE Project (Addgene plasmid # 105321 ; http://n2t.net/addgene:105321 ; RRID:Addgene_105321) For viral preps, please replace (Addgene plasmid # 105321) in the above sentence with: (Addgene viral prep # 105321-AAV1)
