[The description below was written by a language model from this plasmid's Addgene catalogue record and pLannotate feature annotations shown in this document.]
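Description:
pGP-AAV-syn-jGCaMP7c variant 1513-WPRE is an AAV transfer plasmid built on an AAV-Syn backbone for neuron-targeted expression of a genetically encoded calcium indicator in mammalian cells. The expression cassette lies between two AAV2 inverted terminal repeats, which allow the intervening DNA to be packaged into recombinant AAV particles when helper functions are supplied. In bacteria the plasmid is maintained through a ColE1/pUC-type origin and selected with ampicillin via the β-lactamase gene. An f1 origin and short lacZα and lacI remnants are also annotated in the backbone. Although the annotated origin is of the high-copy type, the catalogue lists the plasmid as low copy.

Within the ITRs, the human synapsin I promoter drives a 1,353 bp open reading frame encoding jGCaMP7c, a GCaMP3-derived variant carrying a defined set of point substitutions. It is assembled from jellyfish GFP, rat and chicken sequences and bears T7 epitope, Xpress and 6xHis tags. The automated annotation labels this coding region as GCaMP6m, which reflects sequence similarity within the GCaMP family rather than the actual variant. The insert sits between retained BamHI and HindIII sites. Downstream, a WPRE enhances transcript stability and expression, and an SV40 polyadenylation signal terminates the message, with a small adjoining large T antigen fragment. The sequenced record is 5,624 nt, somewhat shorter than the 5,932 bp catalogue size. One ITR is annotated only as a fragment, but the record does not explain the discrepancy. The construct is intended for AAV-mediated delivery of an ultrasensitive calcium sensor to image activity in neurons.
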