Features (pLannotate 1.2.2; 14 found; start..end, strand, type, name):
     42..174     -  repeat_region  AAV2 ITR (fragment): inverted terminal repeat of adeno-associated virus serotype 2 inverted
    256..703     +  promoter       hSyn promoter: human synapsin I promoter; confers neuron-specific expression (Kügler et al., 2003)
    741..2093    +  CDS            GCaMP6m: improved fluorescent protein-based calcium sensor (Chen et al., 2013)
   2106..2694    +  misc_feature   WPRE: woodchuck hepatitis virus posttranscriptional regulatory element
   2695..2714    +  misc_feature   MCS (fragment): pBluescript multiple cloning site
   2743..2864    -  polyA_signal   SV40 poly(A) signal: SV40 polyadenylation signal
   2887..2955    -  CDS            large T antigen (fragment): large T antigen from SV40 (simian virus 40)
   3026..3159    +  repeat_region  AAV2 ITR: inverted terminal repeat of adeno-associated virus serotype 2 inverted
   3153..3209    -  CDS            lacI (fragment): lac repressor; lacI; The lac repressor binds to the lac operator to inhibit transcription in E. coli. This inhibition can be relieved by adding lactose or isopropyl-β-D-thiogalactopyranoside (IPTG).
   3392..3980    -  rep_origin     ori: high-copy-number ColE1/pMB1/pBR322/pUC origin of replication
   4151..5011    -  CDS            AmpR: β-lactamase; bla; confers resistance to ampicillin, carbenicillin, and related antibiotics
   5012..5116    -  promoter       AmpR promoter: bla
   5169..5597    -  rep_origin     f1 ori (sequence partly withheld): f1 bacteriophage origin of replication; arrow indicates direction of (+) strand synthesis
   5602..47      -  CDS            lacZα (fragment) (across the origin): LacZα fragment of β-galactosidase; lacZ fragment
>Addgene plasmid #105321 | pGP-AAV-syn-jGCaMP7c variant 1513-WPRE | addgene full sequence | sequence record 202289 | Addgene NGS Result
GTTGGGAAGGGCGATCGGTGCGGGCCTCTTCGCTATTACGCCAGCTGCGCGCTCGCTCGCTCACTGAGGC
CGCCCGGGCAAAGCCCGGGCGTCGGGCGACCTTTGGTCGCCCGGCCTCAGTGAGCGAGCGAGCGCGCAGA
GAGGGAGTGGCCAACTCCATCACTAGGGGTTCCTTGTAGTTAATGATTAACCCGCCATGCTACTTATCTA
CGTAGCCATGCTCTAGGAAGATCTCTGCAGAGGGCCCTGCGTATGAGTGCAAGTGGGTTTTAGGACCAGG
ATGAGGCGGGGTGGGGGTGCCTACCTGACGACCGACCCCGACCCACTGGACAAGCACCCAACCCCCATTC
CCCAAATTGCGCATCCCCTATCAGAGAGGGGGAGGGGAAACAGGATGCGGCGAGGCGCGTGCGCACTGCC
AGCTTCAGCACCGCGGACAGTGCCTTCGCCCCCGCCTGGCGGCGCGCGCCACCGCCGCCTCAGCACTGAA
GGCGCGCTGACGTCACTCGCCGGTCCCCCGCAAACTCCCCTTCCCGGCCACCTTGGTCGCGTCCGCGCCG
CCGCCGGCCCAGCCGGACCGCACCACGCGAGGCGCGAGATAGGGGGGCACGGGCGCGACCATCTGCGCTG
CGGCGCCGGCGACTCAGCGCTGCCTCAGTCTGCGGTGGGCAGCGGAGGAGTCGTGTCGTGCCTGAGAGCG
CAGTCGAATTCAAGCTGCTAGCAAGGATCCACCCGCCACCATGGGTTCTCATCATCATCATCATCATGGT
ATGGCTAGCATGACTGGTGGACAGCAAATGGGTCGGGATCTGTACGACGATGACGATAAGGATCTCGCCA
CCATGGTCGACTCATCACGTCGTAAGTGGAATAAGACAGGTCACGCAGTCAGAGCTATAGGTCGGCTGAG
CTCACAGCCTAACGTCTATATCAAGGCCGACAAGCAGAAGAACGGCATCAAGGCGAACTTCAAGATCCGC
CACAACATCGAGGACGGCGGCGTGCAGCTCGCCTACCACTACCAGCAGAACACCCCCATCGGCGACGGCC
CCGTGCTGCTGCCCGACAACCACTACCTGAGCGTGCAGTCCAAACTTTCGAAAGACCCCAACGAGAAGCG
CGATCACATGGTCCTGCTGGAGTTCGTGACCGCCGCCGGGATCACTCTCGGCATGGACGAGCTGTACAAG
GGCGGTACCGGAGGGAGCATGGTGAGCAAGGGCGAGGAGCTGTTCACCGGGGTGGTGCCCATCCTGGTCG
AGCTGGACGGCGACGTAAACGGCCACAAGTTCAGCGTGTCCGGCGAGGGTGAGGGCGATGCCACCTACGG
CAAGCTGACCCTGAAGTTCATCTGCACCACCGGCAAGCTGCCCGTGCCCTGGCCCACCCTCGTGACCACC
CTGACCTACGGCGTGCAGTGCTTCAGCCGCTACCCCGACCACATGAAGCAGCACGACTTCTTCAAGTCCG
CCATGCCCGAAGGCTACATCCAGGAGCGCACCATCTTCTTCAAGGACGACGGCAACTACAAGACCCGCGC
CGAGGTGAAGTTCGAGGGCGACACCCTGGTGAACCGCATCGAGCTGAAGGGCATCGACTTCAAGGAGGAC
GGCAACATCCTGGGGCACAAGCTGGAGTACAACCTTCCTGACCAACTGACTGAAGAGCAGATCGCAGAAT
TTAAAGAGGCTTTCTCCCTATTTGACAAGGACGGGGATGGGACAATAACAACCAAGGAGCTGGGGACGGT
GATGCGTTCTCTGGGGCAGAACCCCACAGAAGCAGAGCTGCAGGACATGATCAATGAAGTAGATGCCGAC
GGTGACGGCACAATCGACTTCCCTGAGTTCCTGACAATGATGGCAAGAAAAGGGAGCTACAGGGACAGTG
AAGAAGAAATTAGAGAAGCGTTCGGTGTGTTTGATAAGGATGGCAATGGCTACATCAGTGCAGCAGAGCT
TCGCCACGTGATGAACAACCTTGGAGAGAAGTTAACAGATGAAGAGGTTGATGAAATGATCAGGGAAGCA
GACATCGATGGGGATGGTCAGGTAAACTACGAAGAGTTTGTACAAATGATGACAGCGAAGTGAAAGCTTA
TCGATAATCAACCTCTGGATTACAAAATTTGTGAAAGATTGACTGGTATTCTTAACTATGTTGCTCCTTT
TACGCTATGTGGATACGCTGCTTTAATGCCTTTGTATCATGCTATTGCTTCCCGTATGGCTTTCATTTTC
TCCTCCTTGTATAAATCCTGGTTGCTGTCTCTTTATGAGGAGTTGTGGCCCGTTGTCAGGCAACGTGGCG
TGGTGTGCACTGTGTTTGCTGACGCAACCCCCACTGGTTGGGGCATTGCCACCACCTGTCAGCTCCTTTC
CGGGACTTTCGCTTTCCCCCTCCCTATTGCCACGGCGGAACTCATCGCCGCCTGCCTTGCCCGCTGCTGG
ACAGGGGCTCGGCTGTTGGGCACTGACAATTCCGTGGTGTTGTCGGGGAAATCATCGTCCTTTCCTTGGC
TGCTCGCCTGTGTTGCCACCTGGATTCTGCGCGGGACGTCCTTCTGCTACGTCCCTTCGGCCCTCAATCC
AGCGGACCTTCCTTCCCGCGGCCTGCTGCCGGCTCTGCGGCCTCTTCCGCGTCTTCGCCTTCGCCCTCAG
ACGAGTCGGATCTCCCTTTGGGCCGCCTCCCCGCATCGATACCGTCGACCTCGACCCGGGCGGCCGCTTC
GAGCAGACATGATAAGATACATTGATGAGTTTGGACAAACCACAACTAGAATGCAGTGAAAAAAATGCTT
TATTTGTGAAATTTGTGATGCTATTGCTTTATTTGTAACCATTATAAGCTGCAATAAACAAGTTAACAAC
AACAATTGCATTCATTTTATGTTTCAGGTTCAGGGGGAGATGTGGGAGGTTTTTTAAAGCAAGTAAAACC
TCTACAAATGTGGTAAAATCGATAAGGATCTTCCTAGAGCATGGCTACGTAGATAAGTAGCATGGCGGGT
TAATCATTAACTACAAGGAACCCCTAGTGATGGAGTTGGCCACTCCCTCTCTGCGCGCTCGCTCGCTCAC
TGAGGCCGGGCGACCAAAGGTCGCCCGACGCCCGGGCTTTGCCCGGGCGGCCTCAGTGAGCGAGCGAGCG
CGCAGCTGCATTAATGAATCGGCCAACGCGCGGGGAGAGGCGGTTTGCGTATTGGGCGCTCTTCCGCTTC
CTCGCTCACTGACTCGCTGCGCTCGGTCGTTCGGCTGCGGCGAGCGGTATCAGCTCACTCAAAGGCGGTA
ATACGGTTATCCACAGAATCAGGGGATAACGCAGGAAAGAACATGTGAGCAAAAGGCCAGCAAAAGGCCA
GGAACCGTAAAAAGGCCGCGTTGCTGGCGTTTTTCCATAGGCTCCGCCCCCCTGACGAGCATCACAAAAA
TCGACGCTCAAGTCAGAGGTGGCGAAACCCGACAGGACTATAAAGATACCAGGCGTTTCCCCCTGGAAGC
TCCCTCGTGCGCTCTCCTGTTCCGACCCTGCCGCTTACCGGATACCTGTCCGCCTTTCTCCCTTCGGGAA
GCGTGGCGCTTTCTCATAGCTCACGCTGTAGGTATCTCAGTTCGGTGTAGGTCGTTCGCTCCAAGCTGGG
CTGTGTGCACGAACCCCCCGTTCAGCCCGACCGCTGCGCCTTATCCGGTAACTATCGTCTTGAGTCCAAC
CCGGTAAGACACGACTTATCGCCACTGGCAGCAGCCACTGGTAACAGGATTAGCAGAGCGAGGTATGTAG
GCGGTGCTACAGAGTTCTTGAAGTGGTGGCCTAACTACGGCTACACTAGAAGAACAGTATTTGGTATCTG
CGCTCTGCTGAAGCCAGTTACCTTCGGAAAAAGAGTTGGTAGCTCTTGATCCGGCAAACAAACCACCGCT
GGTAGCGGTGGTTTTTTTGTTTGCAAGCAGCAGATTACGCGCAGAAAAAAAGGATCTCAAGAAGATCCTT
TGATCTTTTCTACGGGGTCTGACGCTCAGTGGAACGAAAACTCACGTTAAGGGATTTTGGTCATGAGATT
ATCAAAAAGGATCTTCACCTAGATCCTTTTAAATTAAAAATGAAGTTTTAAATCAATCTAAAGTATATAT
GAGTAAACTTGGTCTGACAGTTACCAATGCTTAATCAGTGAGGCACCTATCTCAGCGATCTGTCTATTTC
GTTCATCCATAGTTGCCTGACTCCCCGTCGTGTAGATAACTACGATACGGGAGGGCTTACCATCTGGCCC
CAGTGCTGCAATGATACCGCGAGACCCACGCTCACCGGCTCCAGATTTATCAGCAATAAACCAGCCAGCC
GGAAGGGCCGAGCGCAGAAGTGGTCCTGCAACTTTATCCGCCTCCATCCAGTCTATTAATTGTTGCCGGG
AAGCTAGAGTAAGTAGTTCGCCAGTTAATAGTTTGCGCAACGTTGTTGCCATTGCTACAGGCATCGTGGT
GTCACGCTCGTCGTTTGGTATGGCTTCATTCAGCTCCGGTTCCCAACGATCAAGGCGAGTTACATGATCC
CCCATGTTGTGCAAAAAAGCGGTTAGCTCCTTCGGTCCTCCGATCGTTGTCAGAAGTAAGTTGGCCGCAG
TGTTATCACTCATGGTTATGGCAGCACTGCATAATTCTCTTACTGTCATGCCATCCGTAAGATGCTTTTC
TGTGACTGGTGAGTACTCAACCAAGTCATTCTGAGAATAGTGTATGCGGCGACCGAGTTGCTCTTGCCCG
GCGTCAATACGGGATAATACCGCGCCACATAGCAGAACTTTAAAAGTGCTCATCATTGGAAAACGTTCTT
CGGGGCGAAAACTCTCAAGGATCTTACCGCTGTTGAGATCCAGTTCGATGTAACCCACTCGTGCACCCAA
CTGATCTTCAGCATCTTTTACTTTCACCAGCGTTTCTGGGTGAGCAAAAACAGGAAGGCAAAATGCCGCA
AAAAAGGGAATAAGGGCGACACGGAAATGTTGAATACTCATACTCTTCCTTTTTCAATATTATTGAAGCA
TTTATCAGGGTTATTGTCTCATGAGCGGATACATATTTGAATGTATTTAGAAAAATAAACAAATAGGGGT
TCCGCGCACATTTCCCCGAAAAGTGCCACCTAAATTGTAAGCGTTAATATTTTGTTAAAATTCGCGTTAA
ATTTTTGTTAAATCAGCTCATTTTTTAACCAATAGGCCGAAATCGGCAAAATCCCTTATAAATCAAAAGA
ATAGACCGAGATAGGGT
[37 nt withheld, positions 5268-5304]
AAAGAACGTGGACTCCAACGTCAAAGG
[49 nt withheld, positions 5332-5380]
T
[91 nt withheld, positions 5382-5472]
G
[124 nt withheld, positions 5474-5597]
CCCATTCGCCATTCAGGCTGCGCAACT
