>Addgene plasmid #105321 | pGP-AAV-syn-jGCaMP7c variant 1513-WPRE | depositor partial sequence | sequence record 199522 | CDS
ATGGGTTCTCATCATCATCATCATCATGGTATGGCTAGCATGACTGGTGGACAGCAAATGGGTCGGGATC
TGTACGACGATGACGATAAGGATCTCGCCACCATGGTCGACTCATCACGTCGTAAGTGGAATAAGACAGG
TCACGCAGTCAGAGCTATAGGTCGGCTGAGCTCACAGCCTAACGTCTATATCAAGGCCGACAAGCAGAAG
AACGGCATCAAGGCGAACTTCAAGATCCGCCACAACATCGAGGACGGCGGCGTGCAGCTCGCCTACCACT
ACCAGCAGAACACCCCCATCGGCGACGGCCCCGTGCTGCTGCCCGACAACCACTACCTGAGCGTGCAGTC
CAAACTTTCGAAAGACCCCAACGAGAAGCGCGATCACATGGTCCTGCTGGAGTTCGTGACCGCCGCCGGG
ATCACTCTCGGCATGGACGAGCTGTACAAGGGCGGTACCGGAGGGAGCATGGTGAGCAAGGGCGAGGAGC
TGTTCACCGGGGTGGTGCCCATCCTGGTCGAGCTGGACGGCGACGTAAACGGCCACAAGTTCAGCGTGTC
CGGCGAGGGTGAGGGCGATGCCACCTACGGCAAGCTGACCCTGAAGTTCATCTGCACCACCGGCAAGCTG
CCCGTGCCCTGGCCCACCCTCGTGACCACCCTGACCTACGGCGTGCAGTGCTTCAGCCGCTACCCCGACC
ACATGAAGCAGCACGACTTCTTCAAGTCCGCCATGCCCGAAGGCTACATCCAGGAGCGCACCATCTTCTT
CAAGGACGACGGCAACTACAAGACCCGCGCCGAGGTGAAGTTCGAGGGCGACACCCTGGTGAACCGCATC
GAGCTGAAGGGCATCGACTTCAAGGAGGACGGCAACATCCTGGGGCACAAGCTGGAGTACAACCTTCCTG
ACCAACTGACTGAAGAGCAGATCGCAGAATTTAAAGAGGCTTTCTCCCTATTTGACAAGGACGGGGATGG
GACAATAACAACCAAGGAGCTGGGGACGGTGATGCGTTCTCTGGGGCAGAACCCCACAGAAGCAGAGCTG
CAGGACATGATCAATGAAGTAGATGCCGACGGTGACGGCACAATCGACTTCCCTGAGTTCCTGACAATGA
TGGCAAGAAAAGGGAGCTACAGGGACAGTGAAGAAGAAATTAGAGAAGCGTTCGGTGTGTTTGATAAGGA
TGGCAATGGCTACATCAGTGCAGCAGAGCTTCGCCACGTGATGAACAACCTTGGAGAGAAGTTAACAGAT
GAAGAGGTTGATGAAATGATCAGGGAAGCAGACATCGATGGGGATGGTCAGGTAAACTACGAAGAGTTTG
TACAAATGATGACAGCGAAGTGA
